>Addgene plasmid #166423 | pET-15b(+) Pythium oligandrum PRL (Δprenylation motif) | addgene full sequence | sequence record 329471 | Addgene NGS Result
TTCTTGAAGACGAAAGGGCCTCGTGATACGCCTATTTTTATAGGTTAATGTCATGATAATAATGGTTTCT
TAGACGTCAGGTGGCACTTTTCGGGGAAATGTGCGCGGAACCCCTATTTGTTTATTTTTCTAAATACATT
CAAATATGTATCCGCTCATGAGACAATAACCCTGATAAATGCTTCAATAATATTGAAAAAGGAAGAGTAT
GAGTATTCAACATTTCCGTGTCGCCCTTATTCCCTTTTTTGCGGCATTTTGCCTTCCTGTTTTTGCTCAC
CCAGAAACGCTGGTGAAAGTAAAAGATGCTGAAGATCAGTTGGGTGCACGAGTGGGTTACATCGAACTGG
ATCTCAACAGCGGTAAGATCCTTGAGAGTTTTCGCCCCGAAGAACGTTTTCCAATGATGAGCACTTTTAA
AGTTCTGCTATGTGGCGCGGTATTATCCCGTGTTGACGCCGGGCAAGAGCAACTCGGTCGCCGCATACAC
TATTCTCAGAATGACTTGGTTGAGTACTCACCAGTCACAGAAAAGCATCTTACGGATGGCATGACAGTAA
GAGAATTATGCAGTGCTGCCATAACCATGAGTGATAACACTGCGGCCAACTTACTTCTGACAACGATCGG
AGGACCGAAGGAGCTAACCGCTTTTTTGCACAACATGGGGGATCATGTAACTCGCCTTGATCGTTGGGAA
CCGGAGCTGAATGAAGCCATACCAAACGACGAGCGTGACACCACGATGCCTGCAGCAATGGCAACAACGT
TGCGCAAACTATTAACTGGCGAACTACTTACTCTAGCTTCCCGGCAACAATTAATAGACTGGATGGAGGC
GGATAAAGTTGCAGGACCACTTCTGCGCTCGGCCCTTCCGGCTGGCTGGTTTATTGCTGATAAATCTGGA
GCCGGTGAGCGTGGGTCTCGCGGTATCATTGCAGCACTGGGGCCAGATGGTAAGCCCTCCCGTATCGTAG
TTATCTACACGACGGGGAGTCAGGCAACTATGGATGAACGAAATAGACAGATCGCTGAGATAGGTGCCTC
ACTGATTAAGCATTGGTAACTGTCAGACCAAGTTTACTCATATATACTTTAGATTGATTTAAAACTTCAT
TTTTAATTTAAAAGGATCTAGGTGAAGATCCTTTTTGATAATCTCATGACCAAAATCCCTTAACGTGAGT
TTTCGTTCCACTGAGCGTCAGACCCCGTAGAAAAGATCAAAGGATCTTCTTGAGATCCTTTTTTTCTGCG
CGTAATCTGCTGCTTGCAAACAAAAAAACCACCGCTACCAGCGGTGGTTTGTTTGCCGGATCAAGAGCTA
CCAACTCTTTTTCCGAAGGTAACTGGCTTCAGCAGAGCGCAGATACCAAATACTGTCCTTCTAGTGTAGC
CGTAGTTAGGCCACCACTTCAAGAACTCTGTAGCACCGCCTACATACCTCGCTCTGCTAATCCTGTTACC
AGTGGCTGCTGCCAGTGGCGATAAGTCGTGTCTTACCGGGTTGGACTCAAGACGATAGTTACCGGATAAG
GCGCAGCGGTCGGGCTGAACGGGGGGTTCGTGCACACAGCCCAGCTTGGAGCGAACGACCTACACCGAAC
TGAGATACCTACAGCGTGAGCTATGAGAAAGCGCCACGCTTCCCGAAGGGAGAAAGGCGGACAGGTATCC
GGTAAGCGGCAGGGTCGGAACAGGAGAGCGCACGAGGGAGCTTCCAGGGGGAAACGCCTGGTATCTTTAT
AGTCCTGTCGGGTTTCGCCACCTCTGACTTGAGCGTCGATTTTTGTGATGCTCGTCAGGGGGGCGGAGCC
TATGGAAAAACGCCAGCAACGCGGCCTTTTTACGGTTCCTGGCCTTTTGCTGGCCTTTTGCTCACATGTT
CTTTCCTGCGTTATCCCCTGATTCTGTGGATAACCGTATTACCGCCTTTGAGTGAGCTGATACCGCTCGC
CGCAGCCGAACGACCGAGCGCAGCGAGTCAGTGAGCGAGGAAGCGGAAGAGCGCCTGATGCGGTATTTTC
TCCTTACGCATCTGTGCGGTATTTCACACCGCATATATGGTGCACTCTCAGTACAATCTGCTCTGATGCC
GCATAGTTAAGCCAGTATACACTCCGCTATCGCTACGTGACTGGGTCATGGCTGCGCCCCGACACCCGCC
AACACCCGCTGACGCGCCCTGACGGGCTTGTCTGCTCCCGGCATCCGCTTACAGACAAGCTGTGACCGTC
TCCGGGAGCTGCATGTGTCAGAGGTTTTCACCGTCATCACCGAAACGCGCGAGGCAGCTGCGGTAAAGCT
CATCAGCGTGGTCGTGAAGCGATTCACAGATGTCTGCCTGTTCATCCGCGTCCAGCTCGTTGAGTTTCTC
CAGAAGCGTTAATGTCTGGCTTCTGATAAAGCGGGCCATGTTAAGGGCGGTTTTTTCCTGTTTGGTCACT
GATGCCTCCGTGTAAGGGGGATTTCTGTTCATGGGGGTAATGATACCGATGAAACGAGAGAGGATGCTCA
CGATACGGGTTACTGATGATGAACATGCCCGGTTACTGGAACGTTGTGAGGGTAAACAACTGGCGGTATG
GATGCGGCGGGACCAGAGAAAAATCACTCAGGGTCAATGCCAGCGCTTCGTTAATACAGATGTAGGTGTT
CCACAGGGTAGCCAGCAGCATCCTGCGATGCAGATCCGGAACATAATGGTGCAGGGCGCTGACTTCCGCG
TTTCCAGACTTTACGAAACACGGAAACCGAAGACCATTCATGTTGTTGCTCAGGTCGCAGACGTTTTGCA
GCAGCAGTCGCTTCACGTTCGCTCGCGTATCGGTGATTCATTCTGCTAACCAGTAAGGCAACCCCGCCAG
CCTAGCCGGGTCCTCAACGACAGGAGCACGATCATGCGCACCCGTGGCCAGGACCCAACGCTGCCCGAGA
TGCGCCGCGTGCGGCTGCTGGAGATGGCGGACGCGATGGATATGTTCTGCCAAGGGTTGGTTTGCGCATT
CACAGTTCTCCGCAAGAATTGATTGGCTCCAATTCTTGGAGTGGTGAATCCGTTAGCGAGGTGCCGCCGG
CTTCCATTCAGGTCGAGGTGGCCCGGCTCCATGCACCGCGACGCAACGCGGGGAGGCAGACAAGGTATAG
GGCGGCGCCTACAATCCATGCCAACCCGTTCCATGTGCTCGCCGAGGCGGCATAAATCGCCGTGACGATC
AGCGGTCCAGTGATCGAAGTTAGGCTGGTAAGAGCCGCGAGCGATCCTTGAAGCTGTCCCTGATGGTCGT
CATCTACCTGCCTGGACAGCATGGCCTGCAACGCGGGCATCCCGATGCCGCCGGAAGCGAGAAGAATCAT
AATGGGGAAGGCCATCCAGCCTCGCGTCGCGAACGCCAGCAAGACGTAGCCCAGCGCGTCGGCCGCCATG
CCGGCGATAATGGCCTGCTTCTCGCCGAAACGTTTGGTGGCGGGACCAGTGACGAAGGCTTGAGCGAGGG
CGTGCAAGATTCCGAATACCGCAAGCGACAGGCCGATCATCGTCGCGCTCCAGCGAAAGCGGTCCTCGCC
GAAAATGACCCAGAGCGCTGCCGGCACCTGTCCTACGAGTTGCATGATAAAGAAGACAGTCATAAGTGCG
GCGACGATAGTCATGCCCCGCGCCCACCGGAAGGAGCTGACTGGGTTGAAGGCTCTCAAGGGCATCGGTC
GAGATCCCGGTGCCTAATGAGTGAGCTAACTTACATTAATTGCGTTGCGCTCACTGCCCGCTTTCCAGTC
GGGAAACCTGTCGTGCCAGCTGCATTAATGAATCGGCCAACGCGCGGGGAGAGGCGGTTTGCGTATTGGG
CGCCAGGGTGGTTTTTCTTTTCACCAGTGAGACGGGCAACAGCTGATTGCCCTTCACCGCCTGGCCCTGA
GAGAGTTGCAGCAAGCGGTCCACGCTGGTTTGCCCCAGCAGGCGAAAATCCTGTTTGATGGTGGTTAACG
GCGGGATATAACATGAGCTGTCTTCGGTATCGTCGTATCCCACTACCGAGATATCCGCACCAACGCGCAG
CCCGGACTCGGTAATGGCGCGCATTGCGCCCAGCGCCATCTGATCGTTGGCAACCAGCATCGCAGTGGGA
ACGATGCCCTCATTCAGCATTTGCATGGTTTGTTGAAAACCGGACATGGCACTCCAGTCGCCTTCCCGTT
CCGCTATCGGCTGAATTTGATTGCGAGTGAGATATTTATGCCAGCCAGCCAGACGCAGACGCGCCGAGAC
AGAACTTAATGGGCCCGCTAACAGCGCGATTTGCTGGTGACCCAATGCGACCAGATGCTCCACGCCCAGT
CGCGTACCGTCTTCATGGGAGAAAATAATACTGTTGATGGGTGTCTGGTCAGAGACATCAAGAAATAACG
CCGGAACATTAGTGCAGGCAGCTTCCACAGCAATGGCATCCTGGTCATCCAGCGGATAGTTAATGATCAG
CCCACTGACGCGTTGCGCGAGAAGATTGTGCACCGCCGCTTTACAGGCTTCGACGCCGCTTCGTTCTACC
ATCGACACCACCACGCTGGCACCCAGTTGATCGGCGCGAGATTTAATCGCCGCGACAATTTGCGACGGCG
CGTGCAGGGCCAGACTGGAGGTGGCAACGCCAATCAGCAACGACTGTTTGCCCGCCAGTTGTTGTGCCAC
GCGGTTGGGAATGTAATTCAGCTCCGCCATCGCCGCTTCCACTTTTTCCCGCGTTTTCGCAGAAACGTGG
CTGGCCTGGTTCACCACGCGGGAAACGGTCTGATAAGAGACACCGGCATACTCTGCGACATCGTATAACG
TTACTGGTTTCACATTCACCACCCTGAATTGACTCTCTTCCGGGCGCTATCATGCCATACCGCGAAAGGT
TTTGCGCCATTCGATGGTGTCCGGGATCTCGACGCTCTCCCTTATGCGACTCCTGCATTAGGAAGCAGCC
CAGTAGTAGGTTGAGGCCGTTGAGCACCGCCGCCGCAAGGAATGGTGCATGCAAGGAGATGGCGCCCAAC
AGTCCCCCGGCCACGGGGCCTGCCACCATACCCACGCCGAAACAAGCGCTCATGAGCCCGAAGTGGCGAG
CCCGATCTTCCCCATCGGTGATGTCGGCGATATAGGCGCCAGCAACCGCACCTGTGGCGCCGGTGATGCC
GGCCACGATGCGTCCGGCGTAGAGGATCGAGATCTCGATCCCGCGAAATTAATACGACTCACTATAGGGG
AATTGTGAGCGGATAACAATTCCCCTCTAGAAATAATTTTGTTTAACTTTAAGAAGGAGATATACCATGG
GCAGCAGCCATCATCATCATCATCACAGCAGCGGCCTGGTGCCGCGCGGCAGCCATATGATCGCTCAGAC
CAACAAACCGACCCTGGTTCAGTGGGAAGAACTGTCTTTCGTTATCATGGACGCTCCGAACAACTCTAAC
CTGCACCTGTACCTGAAAGAACTGAAAAAATACAACGTTACCGAACTGGTTCGTGCTTGCGAAGTTACCT
ACGGTCGTGAAGGTGTTGAAGCTGCTGGTATCCGTGTTCACGAAATGGAATTTCCGGACGGTGAACCGCC
GGACGCTGAAATCCTGGACAAATGGCTGGATCTGGTTTCTGAAACCTTCAAAGATAACAAAGCGGGTTCT
CGTTCTAACAAATCTATCGCGGTTCACTGCGTTGCTGGTCTGGGTCGTGCTCCGGTTCTGGTTGCGATCG
CGCTGATCGAACACGGTCTGGACCCGATCAACGCGGTTGAACACATCCGTAAACACCGTCGTGGTGCGAT
CAACCTGCGTCAGCTGAAATACCTGGAAAAATACGAACCGTCCCGTGGTCACAAATCTAAATAAGGATCC
GGCTGCTAACAAAGCCCGAAAGGAAGCTGAGTTGGCTGCTGCCACCGCTGAGCAATAACTAGCATAACCC
CTTGGGGCCTCTAAACGGGTCTTGAGGGGTTTTTTGCTGAAAGGAGGAACTATATCCGGATATCCCGCAA
GAGGCCCGGCAGTACCGGCATAACCAAGCCTATGCCTACAGCATCCAGGGTGACGGTGCCGAGGATGACG
ATGAGCGCATTGTTAGATTTCATACACGGTGCCTGACTGCGTTAGCAATTTAACTGTGATAAACTACCGC
ATTAAAGCTTATCGATGATAAGCTGTCAAACATGAGAA
Features (pLannotate 1.2.2; 21 found; start..end, strand, type, name):
    104..208     +  promoter       AmpR promoter: bla
    209..1069    +  CDS            AmpR: β-lactamase; bla; confers resistance to ampicillin, carbenicillin, and related antibiotics
   1240..1828    +  rep_origin     ori: high-copy-number ColE1/pMB1/pBR322/pUC origin of replication
   2014..2156    -  misc_feature   bom: basis of mobility region from pBR322
   2258..2449    -  CDS            rop: Rop protein, which maintains plasmids at low copy number; rop
   2466..2846    +  CDS            YPB1_ECOLX: Protein predicted: Swiss-Prot protein existence level 4. From Escherichia coli.
   3088..3712    -  CDS            TcR (fragment): tetracycline efflux protein; tet; confers resistance to tetracycline
   3727..3748    -  protein_bind   CAP binding site: CAP binding activates transcription in the presence of cAMP. E. coli catabolite activator protein
   3761..4843    -  CDS            lacI: lac repressor; lacI; The lac repressor binds to the lac operator to inhibit transcription in E. coli. This inhibition can be relieved by adding lactose or isopropyl-β-D-thiogalactopyranoside (IPTG).
   4844..4921    -  promoter       lacI promoter: lacI
   4929..5208    -  CDS            TcR (fragment): tetracycline efflux protein; tet; confers resistance to tetracycline
   5230..5248    +  promoter       T7 promoter: promoter for bacteriophage T7 RNA polymerase
   5249..5273    +  protein_bind   lac operator: The lac repressor binds to the lac operator to inhibit transcription in E. coli. This inhibition can be relieved by adding lactose or isopropyl-β-D-thiogalactopyranoside (IPTG). lac repressor encoded by lacI
   5288..5310    +  RBS            RBS: efficient ribosome binding site from bacteriophage T7 gene 10 (Olins and Rangwala, 1989)
   5329..5345    +  CDS            capTEV™ (fragment): composite tag for in vivo biotinylation, TEV protease cleavage, and 6xHis tagging
   5356..5373    +  CDS            thrombin site: thrombin recognition and cleavage site
   5392..5886    +  CDS            TP4AA_DICDI: Protein inferred from homology: Swiss-Prot protein existence level 3. From Dictyostelium discoideum (Slime mold).
   5882..5931    +  CDS            SET1 (fragment): solubility-enhancement tag derived from T7 phage gene 10B
   5939..5986    +  terminator     T7 terminator: transcription terminator for bacteriophage T7 RNA polymerase
   6009..6113    -  CDS            TcR (fragment): tetracycline efflux protein; tet; confers resistance to tetracycline
   6161..6189    -  promoter       tet promoter: E. coli promoter for tetracycline efflux protein gene
