[The description below was written by a language model from this plasmid's Addgene catalogue record and pLannotate feature annotations shown in this document.]
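Description:
pET-15b(+) Pythium oligandrum PRL (Δprenylation motif) is a bacterial expression plasmid of about 6.2 kb built on the Novagen pET-15b backbone, made to produce a phosphatase of regenerating liver (PRL) from the oomycete Pythium oligandrum in E. coli. It replicates from a ColE1/pMB1-type origin and is selected with ampicillin through the bla gene and its own promoter. The feature table also shows the pBR322-derived bom site and rop gene, so the "high copy" entry in the catalogue sits alongside an element that normally moderates copy number. Several tetracycline-resistance fragments and a tet promoter are annotated, but these are non-functional remnants of the pBR322 lineage.

The roughly 490 bp insert was cloned between NdeI and BamHI, both retained. The catalogue's promoter field lists only AmpR and lacI, but the annotated expression cassette is the standard pET arrangement: a T7 promoter followed by a lac operator, the T7 gene 10 ribosome binding site and a downstream T7 terminator, with the plasmid-borne lacI gene supplying repressor. Expression therefore depends on a host providing T7 RNA polymerase and is inducible with IPTG. The protein carries the backbone's N-terminal His-tag, which the annotation software picked up as a short fragment of a composite tag, followed by a thrombin cleavage site that allows tag removal after affinity purification. The coding region is annotated by homology to a Dictyostelium PRL-family protein; a short "SET1" hit just after it is probably backbone sequence rather than a real fusion. The codons for the four C-terminal residues forming the prenylation motif have been deleted, so the protein lacks its lipid-modification signal. The associated publication concerns burst kinetics and CNNM binding as conserved properties of PRLs, which suggests the recombinant protein was made for such biochemical work.
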