Addgene plasmid #166423: pET-15b(+) Pythium oligandrum PRL (Δprenylation motif)
Purpose: Express pET-15b(+) Pythium oligandrum PRL (Δprenylation motif)
Depositing lab: Kalle Gehring. Depositing organization: McGill University. Publication: Burst kinetics and CNNM binding are evolutionarily conserved properties of phosphatases of regenerating liver. Fakih R, Goldstein RH, Kozlov G, Gehring K. J Biol Chem. 2023 Apr;299(4):103055. doi: 10.1016/j.jbc.2023.103055. Epub 2023 Feb 22. PubMed 36822330.
Backbone
  Vector backbone: pET-15B
  Backbone manufacturer: Novagen Inc., Madison, WI
  Backbone size w/o insert (bp): 5708
  Total vector size (bp): 6198
  Vector type: Bacterial Expression
Growth in bacteria
  Bacterial resistance: Ampicillin, 100 μg/mL
  Growth temperature: 37°C
  Growth strain: DH5alpha
  Copy number: High Copy
Gene/Insert
  Gene/Insert name: Pythium oligandrum PRL
  Species: Pythium oligandrum
  Insert size (bp): 490
  Mutation: Deleted nucleotides coding for 4 C-terminal amino acids
  Promoter: AmpR, lac1
  Tag / fusion protein: N-terminal His-tag (N terminal on backbone)
  Cloning method: Restriction Enzyme; 5′ cloning site NdeI (not destroyed); 3′ cloning site BamHI (not destroyed)
  Sequencing primers: 5′ T7 Fwd; 3′ T7 Rev
Terms and licenses: Academic/Nonprofit Terms; Industry Terms: Not Available to Industry
How to cite: pET-15b(+) Pythium oligandrum PRL (Δprenylation motif) was a gift from Kalle Gehring (Addgene plasmid # 166423 ; http://n2t.net/addgene:166423 ; RRID:Addgene_166423)
